>Addgene plasmid #84745 | pY30 | depositor full sequence | sequence record 162432 | pY30 sequence 10340 bps
GACGGATCGGGAGATCTCCCGATCCCCTATGGTGCACTCTCAGTACAATCTGCTCTGATGCCGCATAGTT
AAGCCAGTATCTGCTCCCTGCTTGTGTGTTGGAGGTCGCTGAGTAGTGCGCGAGCAAAATTTAAGCTACA
ACAAGGCAAGGCTTGACCGACTTAATTAAGAGGGCCTATTTCCCATGATTCCTTCATATTTGCATATACG
ATACAAGGCTGTTAGAGAGATAATTGGAATTAATTTGACTGTAAACACAAAGATATTAGTACAAAATACG
TGACGTAGAAAGTAATAATTTCTTGGGTAGTTTGCAGTTTTAAAATTATGTTTTAAAATGGACTATCATA
TGCTTACCGTAACTTGAAAGTATTTCGATTTCTTGGCTTTATATATCTTGTGGAAAGGACGAAACACCGT
AATTTCTACTCTTGTAGATGGAGACGATATATCGTCTCTTTTTCAATTGCATGAAGAATCTGCTTAGGGT
TAGGCGTTTTGCGCTGCTTCGCGATGTACGGGCCAGATATACGCGTTGACATTGATTATTGACTAGTTAT
TAATAGTAATCAATTACGGGGTCATTAGTTCATAGCCCATATATGGAGTTCCGCGTTACATAACTTACGG
TAAATGGCCCGCCTGGCTGACCGCCCAACGACCCCCGCCCATTGACGTCAATAATGACGTATGTTCCCAT
AGTAACGCCAATAGGGACTTTCCATTGACGTCAATGGGTGGAGTATTTACGGTAAACTGCCCACTTGGCA
GTACATCAAGTGTATCATATGCCAAGTACGCCCCCTATTGACGTCAATGACGGTAAATGGCCCGCCTGGC
ATTATGCCCAGTACATGACCTTATGGGACTTTCCTACTTGGCAGTACATCTACGTATTAGTCATCGCTAT
TACCATGGTGATGCGGTTTTGGCAGTACATCAATGGGCGTGGATAGCGGTTTGACTCACGGGGATTTCCA
AGTCTCCACCCCATTGACGTCAATGGGAGTTTGTTTTGGCACCAAAATCAACGGGACTTTCCAAAATGTC
GTAACAACTCCGCCCCATTGACGCAAATGGGCGGTAGGCGTGTACGGTGGGAGGTCTATATAAGCAGAGC
TCTCTGGCTAACTAGAGAACCCACTGCTTACTGGCTTATCGAAATTAATACGACTCACTATAGGGAGACC
CAAGCTGGCTAGCGTTTAAACTTAAGCTTGGTACCGCCACCATGACACAGTTCGAGGGCTTTACCAACCT
GTATCAGGTGAGCAAGACACTGCGGTTTGAGCTGATCCCACAGGGCAAGACCCTGAAGCACATCCAGGAG
CAGGGCTTCATCGAGGAGGACAAGGCCCGCAATGATCACTACAAGGAGCTGAAGCCCATCATCGATCGGA
TCTACAAGACCTATGCCGACCAGTGCCTGCAGCTGGTGCAGCTGGATTGGGAGAACCTGAGCGCCGCCAT
CGACTCCTATAGAAAGGAGAAAACCGAGGAGACAAGGAACGCCCTGATCGAGGAGCAGGCCACATATCGC
AATGCCATCCACGACTACTTCATCGGCCGGACAGACAACCTGACCGATGCCATCAATAAGAGACACGCCG
AGATCTACAAGGGCCTGTTCAAGGCCGAGCTGTTTAATGGCAAGGTGCTGAAGCAGCTGGGCACCGTGAC
CACAACCGAGCACGAGAACGCCCTGCTGCGGAGCTTCGACAAGTTTACAACCTACTTCTCCGGCTTTTAT
GAGAACAGGAAGAACGTGTTCAGCGCCGAGGATATCAGCACAGCCATCCCACACCGCATCGTGCAGGACA
ACTTCCCCAAGTTTAAGGAGAATTGTCACATCTTCACACGCCTGATCACCGCCGTGCCCAGCCTGCGGGA
GCACTTTGAGAACGTGAAGAAGGCCATCGGCATCTTCGTGAGCACCTCCATCGAGGAGGTGTTTTCCTTC
CCTTTTTATAACCAGCTGCTGACACAGACCCAGATCGACCTGTATAACCAGCTGCTGGGAGGAATCTCTC
GGGAGGCAGGCACCGAGAAGATCAAGGGCCTGAACGAGGTGCTGAATCTGGCCATCCAGAAGAATGATGA
GACAGCCCACATCATCGCCTCCCTGCCACACAGATTCATCCCCCTGTTTAAGCAGATCCTGTCCGATAGG
AACACCCTGTCTTTCATCCTGGAGGAGTTTAAGAGCGACGAGGAAGTGATCCAGTCCTTCTGCAAGTACA
AGACACTGCTGAGAAACGAGAACGTGCTGGAGACAGCCGAGGCCCTGTTTAACGAGCTGAACAGCATCGA
CCTGACACACATCTTCATCAGCCACAAGAAGCTGGAGACAATCAGCAGCGCCCTGTGCGACCACTGGGAT
ACACTGAGGAATGCCCTGTATGAGCGGAGAATCTCCGAGCTGACAGGCAAGATCACCAAGTCTGCCAAGG
AGAAGGTGCAGCGCAGCCTGAAGCACGAGGATATCAACCTGCAGGAGATCATCTCTGCCGCAGGCAAGGA
GCTGAGCGAGGCCTTCAAGCAGAAAACCAGCGAGATCCTGTCCCACGCACACGCCGCCCTGGATCAGCCA
CTGCCTACAACCCTGAAGAAGCAGGAGGAGAAGGAGATCCTGAAGTCTCAGCTGGACAGCCTGCTGGGCC
TGTACCACCTGCTGGACTGGTTTGCCGTGGATGAGTCCAACGAGGTGGACCCCGAGTTCTCTGCCCGGCT
GACCGGCATCAAGCTGGAGATGGAGCCTTCTCTGAGCTTCTACAACAAGGCCAGAAATTATGCCACCAAG
AAGCCCTACTCCGTGGAGAAGTTCAAGCTGAACTTTCAGATGCCTACACTGGCCTCTGGCTGGGACGTGA
ATAAGGAGAAGAACAATGGCGCCATCCTGTTTGTGAAGAACGGCCTGTACTATCTGGGCATCATGCCAAA
GCAGAAGGGCAGGTATAAGGCCCTGAGCTTCGAGCCCACAGAGAAAACCAGCGAGGGCTTTGATAAGATG
TACTATGACTACTTCCCTGATGCCGCCAAGATGATCCCAAAGTGCAGCACCCAGCTGAAGGCCGTGACAG
CCCACTTTCAGACCCACACAACCCCCATCCTGCTGTCCAACAATTTCATCGAGCCTCTGGAGATCACAAA
GGAGATCTACGACCTGAACAATCCTGAGAAGGAGCCAAAGAAGTTTCAGACAGCCTACGCCAAGAAAACC
GGCGACCAGAAGGGCTACAGAGAGGCCCTGTGCAAGTGGATCGACTTCACAAGGGATTTTCTGTCCAAGT
ATACCAAGACAACCTCTATCGATCTGTCTAGCCTGCGGCCATCCTCTCAGTATAAGGACCTGGGCGAGTA
CTATGCCGAGCTGAATCCCCTGCTGTACCACATCAGCTTCCAGAGAATCGCCGAGAAGGAGATCATGGAT
GCCGTGGAGACAGGCAAGCTGTACCTGTTCCAGATCTATAACAAGGACTTTGCCAAGGGCCACCACGGCA
AGCCTAATCTGCACACACTGTATTGGACCGGCCTGTTTTCTCCAGAGAACCTGGCCAAGACAAGCATCAA
GCTGAATGGCCAGGCCGAGCTGTTCTACCGCCCTAAGTCCAGGATGAAGAGGATGGCACACCGGCTGGGA
GAGAAGATGCTGAACAAGAAGCTGAAGGATCAGAAAACCCCAATCCCCGACACCCTGTACCAGGAGCTGT
ACGACTATGTGAATCACAGACTGTCCCACGACCTGTCTGATGAGGCCAGGGCCCTGCTGCCCAACGTGAT
CACCAAGGAGGTGTCTCACGAGATCATCAAGGATAGGCGCTTTACCAGCGACAAGTTCTTTTTCCACGTG
CCTATCACACTGAACTATCAGGCCGCCAATTCCCCATCTAAGTTCAACCAGAGGGTGAATGCCTACCTGA
AGGAGCACCCCGAGACACCTATCATCGGCATCGATCGGGGCGAGAGAAACCTGATCTATATCACAGTGAT
CGACTCCACCGGCAAGATCCTGGAGCAGCGGAGCCTGAACACCATCCAGCAGTTTGATTACCAGAAGAAG
CTGGACAACAGGGAGAAGGAGAGGGTGGCAGCAAGGCAGGCCTGGTCTGTGGTGGGCACAATCAAGGATC
TGAAGCAGGGCTATCTGAGCCAGGTCATCCACGAGATCGTGGACCTGATGATCCACTACCAGGCCGTGGT
GGTGCTGGAGAACCTGAATTTCGGCTTTAAGAGCAAGAGGACCGGCATCGCCGAGAAGGCCGTGTACCAG
CAGTTCGAGAAGATGCTGATCGATAAGCTGAATTGCCTGGTGCTGAAGGACTATCCAGCAGAGAAAGTGG
GAGGCGTGCTGAACCCATACCAGCTGACAGACCAGTTCACCTCCTTTGCCAAGATGGGCACCCAGTCTGG
CTTCCTGTTTTACGTGCCTGCCCCATATACATCTAAGATCGATCCCCTGACCGGCTTCGTGGACCCCTTC
GTGTGGAAAACCATCAAGAATCACGAGAGCCGCAAGCACTTCCTGGAGGGCTTCGACTTTCTGCACTACG
ACGTGAAAACCGGCGACTTCATCCTGCACTTTAAGATGAACAGAAATCTGTCCTTCCAGAGGGGCCTGCC
CGGCTTTATGCCTGCATGGGATATCGTGTTCGAGAAGAACGAGACACAGTTTGACGCCAAGGGCACCCCT
TTCATCGCCGGCAAGAGAATCGTGCCAGTGATCGAGAATCACAGATTCACCGGCAGATACCGGGACCTGT
ATCCTGCCAACGAGCTGATCGCCCTGCTGGAGGAGAAGGGCATCGTGTTCAGGGATGGCTCCAACATCCT
GCCAAAGCTGCTGGAGAATGACGATTCTCACGCCATCGACACCATGGTGGCCCTGATCCGCAGCGTGCTG
CAGATGCGGAACTCCAATGCCGCCACAGGCGAGGACTATATCAACAGCCCCGTGCGCGATCTGAATGGCG
TGTGCTTCGACTCCCGGTTTCAGAACCCAGAGTGGCCCATGGACGCCGATGCCAATGGCGCCTACCACAT
CGCCCTGAAGGGCCAGCTGCTGCTGAATCACCTGAAGGAGAGCAAGGATCTGAAGCTGCAGAACGGCATC
TCCAATCAGGACTGGCTGGCCTACATCCAGGAGCTGCGCAACAAAAGGCCGGCGGCCACGAAAAAGGCCG
GCCAGGCAAAAAAGAAAAAGGGATCCGGCGCAACAAACTTCTCTCTGCTGAAACAAGCCGGAGATGTCGA
AGAGAATCCTGGACCGACCGAGTACAAGCCCACGGTGCGCCTCGCCACCCGCGACGACGTCCCCAGGGCC
GTACGCACCCTCGCCGCCGCGTTCGCCGACTACCCCGCCACGCGCCACACCGTCGATCCGGACCGCCACA
TCGAGCGGGTCACCGAGCTGCAAGAACTCTTCCTCACGCGCGTCGGGCTCGACATCGGCAAGGTGTGGGT
CGCGGACGACGGCGCCGCGGTGGCGGTCTGGACCACGCCGGAGAGCGTCGAAGCGGGGGCGGTGTTCGCC
GAGATCGGCCCGCGCATGGCCGAGTTGAGCGGTTCCCGGCTGGCCGCGCAGCAACAGATGGAAGGCCTCC
TGGCGCCGCACCGGCCCAAGGAGCCCGCGTGGTTCCTGGCCACCGTCGGAGTCTCGCCCGACCACCAGGG
CAAGGGTCTGGGCAGCGCCGTCGTGCTCCCCGGAGTGGAGGCGGCCGAGCGCGCCGGGGTGCCCGCCTTC
CTGGAGACCTCCGCGCCCCGCAACCTCCCCTTCTACGAGCGGCTCGGCTTCACCGTCACCGCCGACGTCG
AGGTGCCCGAAGGACCGCGCACCTGGTGCATGACCCGCAAGCCCGGTGCCTAAGAATTCTGCAGATATCC
AGCACAGTGGCGGCCGCTCGAGTCTAGAGGGCCCGTTTAAACCCGCTGATCAGCCTCGACTGTGCCTTCT
AGTTGCCAGCCATCTGTTGTTTGCCCCTCCCCCGTGCCTTCCTTGACCCTGGAAGGTGCCACTCCCACTG
TCCTTTCCTAATAAAATGAGGAAATTGCATCGCATTGTCTGAGTAGGTGTCATTCTATTCTGGGGGGTGG
GGTGGGGCAGGACAGCAAGGGGGAGGATTGGGAAGACAATAGCAGGCATGCTGGGGATGCGGTGGGCTCT
ATGGCTTCTGAGGCGGAAAGAACCAGCTGGGGCTCTAGGGGGTATCCCC
[124 nt withheld, positions 6210-6333]
C
[91 nt withheld, positions 6335-6425]
A
[49 nt withheld, positions 6427-6475]
CCTTTGACGTTGGAGTCCACGTTCTTT
[37 nt withheld, positions 6503-6539]
ACCCTATCTCGGTCTATTCTTTTGATTTATAAGGGATTTTGCCGATTTCGGCCTATTGGTTAAAAAATGA
GCTGATTTAACAAAAATTTAACGCGAATTAATTCTGTGGAATGTGTGTCAGTTAGGGTGTGGAAAGTCCC
CAGGCTCCCCAGCAGGCAGAAGTATGCAAAGCATGCATCTCAATTAGTCAGCAACCAGGTGTGGAAAGTC
CCCAGGCTCCCCAGCAGGCAGAAGTATGCAAAGCATGCATCTCAATTAGTCAGCAACCATAGTCCCGCCC
CTAACTCCGCCCATCCCGCCCCTAACTCCGCCCAGTTCCGCCCATTCTCCGCCCCATGGCTGACTAATTT
TTTTTATTTATGCAGAGGCCGAGGCCGCCTCTGCCTCTGAGCTATTCCAGAAGTAGTGAGGAGGCTTTTT
TGGAGGCCTAGGCTTTTGCAAAAAGCTCCCGGGAGCTTGTATATCCATTTTCGGATCTGATCAAGAGACA
GGATGAGGATCGTTTCGCATGATTGAACAAGATGGATTGCACGCAGGTTCTCCGGCCGCTTGGGTGGAGA
GGCTATTCGGCTATGACTGGGCACAACAGACAATCGGCTGCTCTGATGCCGCCGTGTTCCGGCTGTCAGC
GCAGGGGCGCCCGGTTCTTTTTGTCAAGACCGACCTGTCCGGTGCCCTGAATGAACTGCAGGACGAGGCA
GCGCGGCTATCGTGGCTGGCCACGACGGGCGTTCCTTGCGCAGCTGTGCTCGACGTTGTCACTGAAGCGG
GAAGGGACTGGCTGCTATTGGGCGAAGTGCCGGGGCAGGATCTCCTGTCATCTCACCTTGCTCCTGCCGA
GAAAGTATCCATCATGGCTGATGCAATGCGGCGGCTGCATACGCTTGATCCGGCTACCTGCCCATTCGAC
CACCAAGCGAAACATCGCATCGAGCGAGCACGTACTCGGATGGAAGCCGGTCTTGTCGATCAGGATGATC
TGGACGAAGAGCATCAGGGGCTCGCGCCAGCCGAACTGTTCGCCAGGCTCAAGGCGCGCATGCCCGACGG
CGAGGATCTCGTCGTGACCCATGGCGATGCCTGCTTGCCGAATATCATGGTGGAAAATGGCCGCTTTTCT
GGATTCATCGACTGTGGCCGGCTGGGTGTGGCGGACCGCTATCAGGACATAGCGTTGGCTACCCGTGATA
TTGCTGAAGAGCTTGGCGGCGAATGGGCTGACCGCTTCCTCGTGCTTTACGGTATCGCCGCTCCCGATTC
GCAGCGCATCGCCTTCTATCGCCTTCTTGACGAGTTCTTCTGAGCGGGACTCTGGGGTTCGAAATGACCG
ACCAAGCGACGCCCAACCTGCCATCACGAGATTTCGATTCCACCGCCGCCTTCTATGAAAGGTTGGGCTT
CGGAATCGTTTTCCGGGACGCCGGCTGGATGATCCTCCAGCGCGGGGATCTCATGCTGGAGTTCTTCGCC
CACCCCAACTTGTTTATTGCAGCTTATAATGGTTACAAATAAAGCAATAGCATCACAAATTTCACAAATA
AAGCATTTTTTTCACTGCATTCTAGTTGTGGTTTGTCCAAACTCATCAATGTATCTTATCATGTCTGTAT
ACCGTCGACCTCTAGCTAGAGCTTGGCGTAATCATGGTCATAGCTGTTTCCTGTGTGAAATTGTTATCCG
CTCACAATTCCACACAACATACGAGCCGGAAGCATAAAGTGTAAAGCCTGGGGTGCCTAATGAGTGAGCT
AACTCACATTAATTGCGTTGCGCTCACTGCCCGCTTTCCAGTCGGGAAACCTGTCGTGCCAGCTGCATTA
ATGAATCGGCCAACGCGCGGGGAGAGGCGGTTTGCGTATTGGGCGCTCTTCCGCTTCCTCGCTCACTGAC
TCGCTGCGCTCGGTCGTTCGGCTGCGGCGAGCGGTATCAGCTCACTCAAAGGCGGTAATACGGTTATCCA
CAGAATCAGGGGATAACGCAGGAAAGAACATGTGAGCAAAAGGCCAGCAAAAGGCCAGGAACCGTAAAAA
GGCCGCGTTGCTGGCGTTTTTCCATAGGCTCCGCCCCCCTGACGAGCATCACAAAAATCGACGCTCAAGT
CAGAGGTGGCGAAACCCGACAGGACTATAAAGATACCAGGCGTTTCCCCCTGGAAGCTCCCTCGTGCGCT
CTCCTGTTCCGACCCTGCCGCTTACCGGATACCTGTCCGCCTTTCTCCCTTCGGGAAGCGTGGCGCTTTC
TCATAGCTCACGCTGTAGGTATCTCAGTTCGGTGTAGGTCGTTCGCTCCAAGCTGGGCTGTGTGCACGAA
CCCCCCGTTCAGCCCGACCGCTGCGCCTTATCCGGTAACTATCGTCTTGAGTCCAACCCGGTAAGACACG
ACTTATCGCCACTGGCAGCAGCCACTGGTAACAGGATTAGCAGAGCGAGGTATGTAGGCGGTGCTACAGA
GTTCTTGAAGTGGTGGCCTAACTACGGCTACACTAGAAGAACAGTATTTGGTATCTGCGCTCTGCTGAAG
CCAGTTACCTTCGGAAAAAGAGTTGGTAGCTCTTGATCCGGCAAACAAACCACCGCTGGTAGCGGTTTTT
TTGTTTGCAAGCAGCAGATTACGCGCAGAAAAAAAGGATCTCAAGAAGATCCTTTGATCTTTTCTACGGG
GTCTGACGCTCAGTGGAACGAAAACTCACGTTAAGGGATTTTGGTCATGAGATTATCAAAAAGGATCTTC
ACCTAGATCCTTTTAAATTAAAAATGAAGTTTTAAATCAATCTAAAGTATATATGAGTAAACTTGGTCTG
ACAGTTACCAATGCTTAATCAGTGAGGCACCTATCTCAGCGATCTGTCTATTTCGTTCATCCATAGTTGC
CTGACTCCCCGTCGTGTAGATAACTACGATACGGGAGGGCTTACCATCTGGCCCCAGTGCTGCAATGATA
CCGCGAGACCCACGCTCACCGGCTCCAGATTTATCAGCAATAAACCAGCCAGCCGGAAGGGCCGAGCGCA
GAAGTGGTCCTGCAACTTTATCCGCCTCCATCCAGTCTATTAATTGTTGCCGGGAAGCTAGAGTAAGTAG
TTCGCCAGTTAATAGTTTGCGCAACGTTGTTGCCATTGCTACAGGCATCGTGGTGTCACGCTCGTCGTTT
GGTATGGCTTCATTCAGCTCCGGTTCCCAACGATCAAGGCGAGTTACATGATCCCCCATGTTGTGCAAAA
AAGCGGTTAGCTCCTTCGGTCCTCCGATCGTTGTCAGAAGTAAGTTGGCCGCAGTGTTATCACTCATGGT
TATGGCAGCACTGCATAATTCTCTTACTGTCATGCCATCCGTAAGATGCTTTTCTGTGACTGGTGAGTAC
TCAACCAAGTCATTCTGAGAATAGTGTATGCGGCGACCGAGTTGCTCTTGCCCGGCGTCAATACGGGATA
ATACCGCGCCACATAGCAGAACTTTAAAAGTGCTCATCATTGGAAAACGTTCTTCGGGGCGAAAACTCTC
AAGGATCTTACCGCTGTTGAGATCCAGTTCGATGTAACCCACTCGTGCACCCAACTGATCTTCAGCATCT
TTTACTTTCACCAGCGTTTCTGGGTGAGCAAAAACAGGAAGGCAAAATGCCGCAAAAAAGGGAATAAGGG
CGACACGGAAATGTTGAATACTCATACTCTTCCTTTTTCAATATTATTGAAGCATTTATCAGGGTTATTG
TCTCATGAGCGGATACATATTTGAATGTATTTAGAAAAATAAACAAATAGGGGTTCCGCGCACATTTCCC
CGAAAAGTGCCACCTGACGTC
Features (pLannotate 1.2.2; 23 found; start..end, strand, type, name):
     28..80      -  misc_feature   bom (fragment): basis of mobility region from pBR322
    170..410     +  promoter       U6 promoter: RNA polymerase III promoter for human U6 snRNA
    538..917     +  enhancer       CMV enhancer: human cytomegalovirus immediate early enhancer
    918..1121    +  promoter       CMV promoter: human cytomegalovirus (CMV) immediate early promoter
   1117..1150    +  LTR            5' LTR (truncated) (fragment): truncated 5' long terminal repeat (LTR) from HIV-1
   1166..1184    +  promoter       T7 promoter: promoter for bacteriophage T7 RNA polymerase
   1232..5152    +  CDS            AsCpf1: CRISPR-associated protein from Acidaminococcus sp. BV3L6 (Zetsche et al., 2015)
   5153..5200    +  CDS            nucleoplasmin NLS: bipartite nuclear localization signal from nucleoplasmin
   5266..5861    +  CDS            PuroR: puromycin N-acetyltransferase; pac from Streptomyces; confers resistance to puromycin
   5940..6164    +  polyA_signal   bGH poly(A) signal: bovine growth hormone polyadenylation signal
   6168..6189    +  promoter       SV40 promoter (fragment): SV40 enhancer and early promoter
   6210..6638    +  rep_origin     f1 ori (sequence partly withheld): f1 bacteriophage origin of replication; arrow indicates direction of (+) strand synthesis
   6652..6981    +  promoter       SV40 promoter: SV40 enhancer and early promoter
   7048..7839    +  CDS            neo: KKA2_KLEPN - Also known as kan, nptII. Experimental evidence at protein level: Swiss-Prot protein existence level 1. Resistance to kanamycin, neomycin, paromomycin, ribostamycin, butirosin and gentamicin B. From Klebsiella pneumoniae.
   7863..8021    +  CDS            ble (fragment): BLE_KLEPN - Experimental evidence at protein level: Swiss-Prot protein existence level 1. Binding protein with a strong affinity to the bleomycin family of antibiotics. Binds to CL990; an antimitotic-antibiotic compound. From Klebsiella pneumoniae.
   8016..8137    +  polyA_signal   SV40 poly(A) signal: SV40 polyadenylation signal
   8210..8226    -  protein_bind   lac operator: The lac repressor binds to the lac operator to inhibit transcription in E. coli. This inhibition can be relieved by adding lactose or isopropyl-β-D-thiogalactopyranoside (IPTG). lac repressor encoded by lacI
   8234..8264    -  promoter       lac promoter: promoter for the E. coli lac operon
   8279..8300    -  protein_bind   CAP binding site: CAP binding activates transcription in the presence of cAMP. E. coli catabolite activator protein
   8313..8405    -  CDS            lacI (fragment): lac repressor; lacI; The lac repressor binds to the lac operator to inhibit transcription in E. coli. This inhibition can be relieved by adding lactose or isopropyl-β-D-thiogalactopyranoside (IPTG).
   8588..9173    -  rep_origin     ori: high-copy-number ColE1/pMB1/pBR322/pUC origin of replication
   9344..10204   -  CDS            AmpR: β-lactamase; bla; confers resistance to ampicillin, carbenicillin, and related antibiotics
  10205..10309   -  promoter       AmpR promoter: bla
