[The description below was written by a language model from this plasmid's Addgene catalogue record and pLannotate feature annotations shown in this document.]
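Description:
pY30 is a 10,340 bp mammalian expression plasmid built on the pcDNA3.1 backbone that delivers both components of the Cas12a (Cpf1) genome-editing system from a single vector. It is propagated in E. coli at high copy from a ColE1/pUC-type origin under ampicillin selection (AmpR with its own bla promoter). It also retains the f1 phage origin and the usual lac promoter/operator remnants of the backbone.

The main expression cassette uses the CMV enhancer and immediate-early promoter to drive a human codon-optimized AsCpf1 (AsCas12a, from Acidaminococcus sp. BV3L6) fused at its C terminus to a nucleoplasmin bipartite NLS. The catalogue also lists a 3xHA epitope tag, but the feature table does not annotate it, and the short gap between the NLS and PuroR suggests it may not be present in this derivative. The nuclease is followed in frame by a 2A self-cleaving peptide and the puromycin N-acetyltransferase gene, so one transcript, terminated by the bGH polyadenylation signal, yields separate nuclease and resistance proteins. The record is inconsistent on the peptide, calling it P2A in the purpose line and T2A elsewhere.

Upstream, a human U6 RNA polymerase III promoter precedes a BsmBI cloning cassette into which a crRNA guide, or an array of guides, can be inserted. The annotated sequence also carries the pcDNA3.1 SV40 promoter–neo cassette with SV40 poly(A), although only puromycin is listed as the selectable marker.

Described as a modification of pY026, pY30 is used for Cpf1-mediated editing in mammalian cells, including multiplex editing from a single crRNA array, with puromycin enrichment of transfected cells.
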