Addgene plasmid #84745: pY30
Purpose: Expresses huAsCpf1-P2A-puro and crRNA guide
Depositing lab: Feng Zhang. Depositing organization: Broad Institute. Publication: Multiplex gene editing by CRISPR-Cpf1 using a single crRNA array. Zetsche B, Heidenreich M, Mohanraju P, Fedorova I, Kneppers J, DeGennaro EM, Winblad N, Choudhury SR, Abudayyeh OO, Gootenberg JS, Wu WY, Scott DA, Severinov K, van der Oost J, Zhang F. Nat Biotechnol. 2017 Jan;35(1):31-34. doi: 10.1038/nbt.3737. Epub 2016 Dec 5. PubMed 27918548.
Backbone
  Vector backbone: pcDNA3.1
  Backbone size w/o insert (bp): 5620
  Total vector size (bp): 10340
  Vector type: Mammalian Expression
  Selectable markers: Puromycin
Growth in bacteria
  Bacterial resistance: Ampicillin, 100 μg/mL
  Growth temperature: 37°C
  Growth strain: NEB Stable
  Copy number: High Copy
Gene/Insert 1
  Gene/Insert name: huAsCpf1 (alt name: AsCas12a)
  Species: Synthetic
  Promoter: CMV
  Tag / fusion protein: NLS (C terminal on insert); 3xHA (C terminal on insert)
  Cloning method: Gibson Cloning
  Sequencing primers: 5′ cgcaaatgggcggtaggcgtg
Gene/Insert 2
  Gene/Insert name: puromycin resistance gene (alt name: puro)
  Species: Synthetic
  Insert size (bp): 594
  Tag / fusion protein: T2A (N terminal on insert)
Terms and licenses: Academic/Nonprofit Terms; Industry Terms: Not Available to Industry
Depositor comments: Modified pY026 plasmid with T2A-puro after huAsCpf1. Contains a BsmBI cloning cassette for U6 driven crRNA expression.
How to cite: pY30 was a gift from Feng Zhang (Addgene plasmid # 84745 ; http://n2t.net/addgene:84745 ; RRID:Addgene_84745)
