>Addgene plasmid #84745 | pY30 | addgene partial sequence | sequence record 165329 | CMV-F 5'-CGCAAATGGGCGGTAGGCGTG-3'
CTATATAAGCAGAGCTCTCTGGCTAACTAGAGAACCCACTGCTTACTGGCTTATCGAAATTAATACGACT
CACTATAGGGAGACCCAAGCTGGCTAGCGTTTAAACTTAAGCTTGGTACCGCCACCATGACACAGTTCGA
GGGCTTTACCAACCTGTATCAGGTGAGCAAGACACTGCGGTTTGAGCTGATCCCACAGGGCAAGACCCTG
AAGCACATCCAGGAGCAGGGCTTCATCGAGGAGGACAAGGCCCGCAATGATCACTACAAGGAGCTGAAGC
CCATCATCGATCGGATCTACAAGACCTATGCCGACCAGTGCCTGCAGCTGGTGCAGCTGGATTGGGAGAA
CCTGAGCGCCGCCATCGACTCCTATAGAAAGGAGAAAACCGAGGAGACAAGGAACGCCCTGATCGAGGAG
CAGGCCACATATCGCAATGCCATCCACGACTACTTCATCGGCCGGACAGACAACCTGACCGATGCCATCA
ATAAGAGACACGCCGAGATCTACAAGGGCCTGTTCAAGGCCGAGCTGTTTAATGGCAAGGTGCTGAAGCA
GCTGGGCACCGTGACCACAACCGAGCACGAGAACGCCCTGCTGCGGAGCTTCGACAAGTTTACAACCTAC
TTCTCCGGCTTTTATGAGAACAGGAAGAACGTGTTCAGCGCCGAGGATATCAGCACAGCCATCCCACACC
GCATCGTGCAGGACAACTTCCCCAAGTTTAAGGAGAATTGTCACATCTTCACACGCCTGATCACCGCCGT
GCCCAGCCTGCGGGAGCACTTTGAGAACGTGAAGAAGGCCATCGGCATCTTCGTGAGCACCTCCATCGAG
GAGGTGTTTTCCTTCCCTTTTTATAACCAGCTGCTGACACAGACCCAGATCGACCTGTATAACCAGCTGC
TGGGAGGAATCTCTCG
