>Addgene plasmid #84745 | pY30 | addgene partial sequence | sequence record 165331 | Amp-R 5'-ATAATACCGCGCCACATAGC-3'
GCTCATCATTGGAAAACGTTCTTCGGGGCGAAAACTCTCAAGGATCTTACCGCTGTTGAGATCCAGTTCG
ATGTAACCCACTCGTGCACCCAACTGATCTTCAGCATCTTTTACTTTCACCAGCGTTTCTGGGTGAGCAA
AAACAGGAAGGCAAAATGCCGCAAAAAAGGGAATAAGGGCGACACGGAAATGTTGAATACTCATACTCTT
CCTTTTTCAATATTATTGAAGCATTTATCAGGGTTATTGTCTCATGAGCGGATACATATTTGAATGTATT
TAGAAAAATAAACAAATAGGGGTTCCGCGCACATTTCCCCGAAAAGTGCCACCTGACGTCGACGGATCGG
GAGATCTCCCGATCCCCTATGGTGCACTCTCAGTACAATCTGCTCTGATGCCGCATAGTTAAGCCAGTAT
CTGCTCCCTGCTTGTGTGTTGGAGGTCGCTGAGTAGTGCGCGAGCAAAATTTAAGCTACAACAAGGCAAG
GCTTGACCGACTTAATTAAGAGGGCCTATTTCCCATGATTCCTTCATATTTGCATATACGATACAAGGCT
GTTAGAGAGATAATTGGAATTAATTTGACTGTAAACACAAAGATATTAGTACAAAATACGTGACGTAGAA
AGTAATAATTTCTTGGGTAGTTTGCAGTTTTAAAATTATGTTTTAAAATGGACTATCATATGCTTACCGT
AACTTGAAAGTATTTCGATTTCTTGGCTTTATATATCTTGTGGAAAGGACGAAACACCGTAATTTCTACT
CTTGTAGATGGAGACGATATATCGTCTCTTTTTCAATTGCATGAAGAATCTGCTTAGGGTTAGGCGTTTT
GCGCTGCTTCGCGATGTACGGGCCAGATATACGCGTTGACATTGATTATTGACTAGTTATTAATAGTAAT
CAATTACGGGGTCATTAGTTCATAGCCCATATATGGAGTTCCGCGTTACATAACTTACGGTAAATGGCCC
GCCTGGCTGACCGCCCAAC
