>Addgene plasmid #84745 | pY30 | addgene partial sequence | sequence record 165333 | JBS21 5'-TCGTAGAAGGGGAGGTTGCG-3'
GGAAGGCGGGCACCCCGGCGCGCTCGGCCGCCTCCACTCCGGGGAGCACGACGGCGCTGCCCAGACCCTT
GCCCTGGTGGTCGGGCGAGACTCCGACGGTGGCCAGGAACCACGCGGGCTCCTTGGGCCGGTGCGGCGCC
AGGAGGCCTTCCATCTGTTGCTGCGCGGCCAGCCGGGAACCGCTCAACTCGGCCATGCGCGGGCCGATCT
CGGCGAACACCGCCCCCGCTTCGACGCTCTCCGGCGTGGTCCAGACCGCCACCGCGGCGCCGTCGTCCGC
GACCCACACCTTGCCGATGTCGAGCCCGACGCGCGTGAGGAAGAGTTCTTGCAGCTCGGTGACCCGCTCG
ATGTGGCGGTCCGGATCGACGGTGTGGCGCGTGGCGGGGTAGTCGGCGAACGCGGCGGCGAGGGTGCGTA
CGGCCCTGGGGACGTCGTCGCGGGTGGCGAGGCGCACCGTGGGCTTGTACTCGGTCGGTCCAGGATTCTC
TTCGACATCTCCGGCTTGTTTCAGCAGAGAGAAGTTTGTTGCGCCGGATCCCTTTTTCTTTTTTGCCTGG
CCGGCCTTTTTCGTGGCCGCCGGCCTTTTGTTGCGCAGCTCCTGGATGTAGGCCAGCCAGTCCTGATTGG
AGATGCCGTTCTGCAGCTTCAGATCCTTGCTCTCCTTCAGGTGATTCAGCAGCAGCTGGCCCTTCAGGGC
GATGTGGTAGGCGCCATTGGCATCGGCGTCCATGGGCCACTCTGGGTTCTGAAACCGGGAGTCGAAGCAC
ACGCCATTCAGATCGCGCACGGGGCTGTTGATATAGTCCTCGCCTGTGGCGGCATTGGAGTTCCGCATCT
GCAGCACGCTGCGGATCAGGGCCACCATGGTGTCGATGGCGTGAGAATCGTCATTCTCCAGCAGCTTTGG
CAGGATGTTGGAGCCATCCCTGAACACGATGCCCTTCTCCTCCAGCAGGGCGATCAGCTCGTTGGCAGGA
TACAGGTCCCGGTATCTGCCGGTGAATCTGTGATTCTCGATCACTGGCACGATTCTCT
